Addgene plasmid #142449: TFORF0076
Purpose: Lentiviral vector for overexpressing transcription factor ORFs with unique 24-bp barcodes. Barcodes facilitate identification of transcription factors in pooled screens.
Depositing lab: Feng Zhang. Depositing organization: Broad Institute. Publication: A transcription factor atlas of directed differentiation. Joung J, Ma S, Tay T, Geiger-Schuller KR, Kirchgatterer PC, Verdine VK, Guo B, Arias-Garcia MA, Allen WE, Singh A, Kuksenko O, Abudayyeh OO, Gootenberg JS, Fu Z, Macrae RK, Buenrostro JD, Regev A, Zhang F. Cell. 2023 Jan 5;186(1):209-229.e26. doi: 10.1016/j.cell.2022.11.026. PubMed 36608654.
Backbone
  Vector backbone: pLX_TRC317
  Backbone manufacturer: Broad Institute Genetic Perturbation Platform
  Backbone size w/o insert (bp): 8264
  Vector type: Mammalian Expression, Lentiviral
  Selectable markers: Puromycin
Growth in bacteria
  Bacterial resistance: Ampicillin, 100 μg/mL
  Growth temperature: 37°C
  Growth strain: NEB Stable
  Copy number: High Copy
Gene/Insert
  Gene/Insert name: KCNIP4
  Species: H. sapiens (human)
  Insert size (bp): 779
  Entrez Gene: KCNIP4 (a.k.a. CALP, KCHIP4)
  Promoter: EF1a
  Cloning method: Unknown
  Sequencing primers: 5′ GGGTGGAGACTGAAGTTAGGCCAG; 3′ CACATAGCGTAAAAGGAGCAACATAG
Terms and licenses: Academic/Nonprofit Terms; Industry Terms: Not Available to Industry
Depositor comments: NM_001035003,ENST00000382148 . The transcription factor ORF portion of this plasmid was synthesized by Genewiz. Please test multiple small colonies in case of plasmid recombination. To make this collection available in a timely manner, a portion of this collection was not fully sequenced by Addgene. If an Addgene verified full plasmid sequence is not available, please contact us prior to placing an order to request the full sequence.
How to cite: TFORF0076 was a gift from Feng Zhang (Addgene plasmid # 142449 ; http://n2t.net/addgene:142449 ; RRID:Addgene_142449)
