[The description below was written by a language model from this plasmid's Addgene catalogue record and pLannotate feature annotations shown in this document.]
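Description:
TFORF0076 is a third-generation-style, self-inactivating lentiviral expression plasmid built on the pLX_TRC317 backbone, carrying the human KCNIP4 open reading frame as one member of a barcoded transcription factor ORF collection. In bacteria it is maintained through a high-copy ColE1/pUC-type origin and selected with ampicillin via the bla gene. An f1 origin and remnants of a lac/lacZα cloning region flanked by T3 and T7 promoters also lie in the backbone. The depositor warns that recombination can occur, as is common for plasmids containing LTR repeats.

The viral genome is transcribed from an RSV promoter fused to a truncated HIV-1 5' LTR and includes the Ψ packaging signal with a partial gag sequence, the Rev response element for nuclear export of the unspliced genomic RNA, a cPPT/CTS element that aids nuclear import, and a ΔU3 3' LTR that inactivates the LTR promoter after integration, followed by an SV40 polyadenylation signal. Two expression units sit inside. An SV40 early promoter/origin region drives puromycin N-acetyltransferase for selection of transduced mammalian cells, and the strong constitutive EF-1α promoter drives the synthesized KCNIP4 ORF, with a WPRE downstream to enhance transcript stability and expression. The annotation tool matches only part of the 779 bp insert to the reference KCNIP4 protein, which may reflect the particular isoform listed by the depositor. According to the record, each construct in the series carries a unique 24-bp barcode, but this is not annotated in the feature table. The barcodes allow the overexpressed ORF to be identified in pooled screens, such as the directed differentiation screens for which the library was made.
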