Features (pLannotate 1.2.2; 31 found; start..end, strand, type, name):
      5..231     +  promoter       RSV promoter: Rous sarcoma virus enhancer/promoter
    232..412     +  LTR            5' LTR (truncated): truncated 5' long terminal repeat (LTR) from HIV-1
    459..584     +  misc_feature   HIV-1 Ψ: packaging signal of human immunodeficiency virus type 1
    568..931     +  CDS            HIV-1 gag (fragment): gag protein from human immunodeficiency virus 1; gag
   1077..1310    +  misc_feature   RRE: The Rev response element (RRE) of HIV-1 allows for Rev-dependent mRNA export from the nucleus to the cytoplasm.
   1687..1713    +  CDS            Rev (fragment): human immunodeficiency virus 1 (HIV-1) Rev protein; rev; enhances nuclear export of unspliced and incompletely spliced viral mRNAs
   1720..1743    +  promoter       SV40 promoter (fragment): SV40 early promoter
   1744..1815    +  promoter       SV40 promoter (fragment): SV40 enhancer and early promoter
   1839..1974    +  rep_origin     SV40 ori: SV40 origin of replication
   2020..2616    +  CDS            PuroR (fragment): puromycin N-acetyltransferase; pac from Streptomyces; confers resistance to puromycin
   2665..2782    +  misc_feature   cPPT/CTS: central polypurine tract and central termination sequence of HIV-1
   2847..2913    +  CDS            small t antigen (fragment): SV40 (simian virus 40) small t antigen
   2920..4098    +  promoter       EF-1α promoter: strong constitutive promoter for human elongation factor EF-1α
   4202..4789    +  CDS            KCNIP4 (fragment): KCIP4_HUMAN - Also known as CALP, KCHIP4. Experimental evidence at protein level: Swiss-Prot protein existence level 1. Regulatory subunit of Kv4/D (Shal)-type voltage-gated rapidly inactivating A-type potassium channels. Modulates KCND2 channel density, inactivation kinetics and rate of recovery from inactivation in a calcium-dependent and isoform-specific manner (PubMed:11847232, PubMed:18957440, PubMed:23576435). Modulates KCND3/Kv4.3 currents (PubMed:23576435). Isoform 4 does not increase KCND2 expression at the cell membrane (PubMed:18957440). Isoform 4 retains KCND3 in the endoplasmic re
   4805..4858    +  promoter       U6 promoter (fragment): RNA polymerase III promoter for human U6 snRNA
   4900..5488    +  misc_feature   WPRE: woodchuck hepatitis virus posttranscriptional regulatory element
   5539..5558    +  misc_feature   cPPT/CTS (fragment): central polypurine tract and central termination sequence of HIV-1
   5560..5793    +  LTR            3' LTR (ΔU3): self-inactivating 3' long terminal repeat (LTR) from HIV-1
   5871..5992    +  polyA_signal   SV40 poly(A) signal: SV40 polyadenylation signal
   6032..6167    +  rep_origin     SV40 ori: SV40 origin of replication
   6188..6206    -  promoter       T7 promoter: promoter for bacteriophage T7 RNA polymerase
   6214..6369    +  CDS            lacZα (fragment): LacZα fragment of β-galactosidase; lacZ fragment
   6374..6802    +  rep_origin     f1 ori (sequence partly withheld): f1 bacteriophage origin of replication; arrow indicates direction of (+) strand synthesis
   6855..6959    +  promoter       AmpR promoter: bla
   6960..7820    +  CDS            AmpR: β-lactamase; bla; confers resistance to ampicillin, carbenicillin, and related antibiotics
   7991..8579    +  rep_origin     ori: high-copy-number ColE1/pMB1/pBR322/pUC origin of replication
   8762..8854    +  CDS            lacI (fragment): lac repressor; lacI; The lac repressor binds to the lac operator to inhibit transcription in E. coli. This inhibition can be relieved by adding lactose or isopropyl-β-D-thiogalactopyranoside (IPTG).
   8867..8888    +  protein_bind   CAP binding site: CAP binding activates transcription in the presence of cAMP. E. coli catabolite activator protein
   8903..8933    +  promoter       lac promoter: promoter for the E. coli lac operon
   8941..8957    +  protein_bind   lac operator: The lac repressor binds to the lac operator to inhibit transcription in E. coli. This inhibition can be relieved by adding lactose or isopropyl-β-D-thiogalactopyranoside (IPTG). lac repressor encoded by lacI
   9002..9020    +  promoter       T3 promoter: promoter for bacteriophage T3 RNA polymerase
>Addgene plasmid #142449 | TFORF0076 | addgene full sequence | sequence record 397210 | Addgene NGS Result
TTAATGTAGTCTTATGCAATACTCTTGTAGTCTTGCAACATGGTAACGATGAGTTAGCAACATGCCTTAC
AAGGAGAGAAAAAGCACCGTGCATGCCGATTGGTGGAAGTAAGGTGGTACGATCGTGCCTTATTAGGAAG
GCAACAGACGGGTCTGACATGGATTGGACGAACCACTGAATTGCCGCATTGCAGAGATATTGTATTTAAG
TGCCTAGCTCGATACATAAACGGGTCTCTCTGGTTAGACCAGATCTGAGCCTGGGAGCTCTCTGGCTAAC
TAGGGAACCCACTGCTTAAGCCTCAATAAAGCTTGCCTTGAGTGCTTCAAGTAGTGTGTGCCCGTCTGTT
GTGTGACTCTGGTAACTAGAGATCCCTCAGACCCTTTTAGTCAGTGTGGAAAATCTCTAGCAGTGGCGCC
CGAACAGGGACTTGAAAGCGAAAGGGAAACCAGAGGAGCTCTCTCGACGCAGGACTCGGCTTGCTGAAGC
GCGCACGGCAAGAGGCGAGGGGCGGCGACTGGTGAGTACGCCAAAAATTTTGACTAGCGGAGGCTAGAAG
GAGAGAGATGGGTGCGAGAGCGTCAGTATTAAGCGGGGGAGAATTAGATCGCGATGGGAAAAAATTCGGT
TAAGGCCAGGGGGAAAGAAAAAATATAAATTAAAACATATAGTATGGGCAAGCAGGGAGCTAGAACGATT
CGCAGTTAATCCTGGCCTGTTAGAAACATCAGAAGGCTGTAGACAAATACTGGGACAGCTACAACCATCC
CTTCAGACAGGATCAGAAGAACTTAGATCATTATATAATACAGTAGCAACCCTCTATTGTGTGCATCAAA
GGATAGAGATAAAAGACACCAAGGAAGCTTTAGACAAGATAGAGGAAGAGCAAAACAAAAGTAAGACCAC
CGCACAGCAAGCGGCCGCTGATCTTCAGACCTGGAGGAGGAGATATGAGGGACAATTGGAGAAGTGAATT
ATATAAATATAAAGTAGTAAAAATTGAACCATTAGGAGTAGCACCCACCAAGGCAAAGAGAAGAGTGGTG
CAGAGAGAAAAAAGAGCAGTGGGAATAGGAGCTTTGTTCCTTGGGTTCTTGGGAGCAGCAGGAAGCACTA
TGGGCGCAGCGTCAATGACGCTGACGGTACAGGCCAGACAATTATTGTCTGGTATAGTGCAGCAGCAGAA
CAATTTGCTGAGGGCTATTGAGGCGCAACAGCATCTGTTGCAACTCACAGTCTGGGGCATCAAGCAGCTC
CAGGCAAGAATCCTGGCTGTGGAAAGATACCTAAAGGATCAACAGCTCCTGGGGATTTGGGGTTGCTCTG
GAAAACTCATTTGCACCACTGCTGTGCCTTGGAATGCTAGTTGGAGTAATAAATCTCTGGAACAGATTTG
GAATCACACGACCTGGATGGAGTGGGACAGAGAAATTAACAATTACACAAGCTTAATACACTCCTTAATT
GAAGAATCGCAAAACCAGCAAGAAAAGAATGAACAAGAATTATTGGAATTAGATAAATGGGCAAGTTTGT
GGAATTGGTTTAACATAACAAATTGGCTGTGGTATATAAAATTATTCATAATGATAGTAGGAGGCTTGGT
AGGTTTAAGAATAGTTTTTGCTGTACTTTCTATAGTGAATAGAGTTAGGCAGGGATATTCACCATTATCG
TTTCAGACCCACCTCCCAACCCCGAGGGGACCCATGCATTGCATCTCAATTAGTCAGCAACCAGGTGTGG
AAAGTCCCCAGGCTCCCCAGCAGGCAGAAGTATGCAAAGCATGCGTCTCAATTAGTCAGCAACCATAGTC
CCGCCCCTAACTCCGCCCATCCCGCCCCTAACTCCGCCCAGTTCCGCCCATTCTCCGCCCCATGGCTGAC
TAATTTTTTTTATTTATGCAGAGGCCGAGGCCGCCTCGGCCTCTGAGCTATTCCAGAAGTAGTGAGGAGG
CTTTTTTGGAGGCCTAGGCTTTTGCAAAAAGCTTTCTAGAGGTACCACCGGAGCTTACCATGACCGAGTA
CAAGCCCACGGTGCGCCTCGCCACCCGCGACGACGTCCCCAGGGCCGTACGCACCCTCGCCGCCGCGTTC
GCCGACTACCCCGCCACGCGCCACACCGTCGATCCGGACCGCCACATCGAGCGGGTCACCGAGCTGCAAG
AACTCTTCCTCACGCGCGTCGGGCTCGACATCGGCAAGGTGTGGGTCGCGGACGACGGCGCCGCCGTGGC
GGTCTGGACCACGCCGGAGAGCGTCGAAGCGGGGGCGGTGTTCGCCGAGATCGGCCCGCGCATGGCCGAG
TTGAGCGGTTCCCGGCTGGCCGCGCAGCAACAGATGGAAGGCCTCCTGGCGCCGCACCGGCCCAAGGAGC
CCGCGTGGTTCCTGGCCACCGTCGGCGTCTCGCCCGACCACCAGGGCAAGGGTCTGGGCAGCGCCGTCGT
GCTCCCCGGAGTGGAGGCGGCCGAGCGCGCCGGGGTGCCCGCCTTCCTGGAGACCTCCGCGCCCCGCAAC
CTCCCCTTCTACGAGCGGCTCGGCTTCACCGTCACCGCCGACGTCGAGGTGCCCGAAGGACCGCGCACCT
GGTGCATGACCCGCAAGCCCGGTGCCAGTTAACGAATTCTAGATCTTGAGACAAATGGCAGTATTCATCC
ACAATTTTAAAAGAAAAGGGGGGATTGGGGGGTACAGTGCAGGGGAAAGAATAGTAGACATAATAGCAAC
AGACATACAAACTAAAGAATTACAAAAACAAATTACAAAAATTCAAAATTTTCGGGTTTATTACAGGGAC
AGCAGAGATCCACTTTGGCGCCGGCTCGAGGCCTGCAGGTGCAAAGATGGATAAAGTTTTAAACAGAGAG
GAATCTTTGCAGCTAATGGACCTTCTAGGTCTTGAAAGGAGTGGGAATTGGCTCCGGTGCCCGTCAGTGG
GCAGAGCGCACATCGCCCACAGTCCCCGAGAAGTTGGGGGGAGGGGTCGGCAATTGAACCGGTGCCTAGA
GAAGGTGGCGCGGGGTAAACTGGGAAAGTGATGTCGTGTACTGGCTCCGCCTTTTTCCCGAGGGTGGGGG
AGAACCGTATATAAGTGCAGTAGTCGCCGTGAACGTTCTTTTTCGCAACGGGTTTGCCGCCAGAACACAG
GTAAGTGCCGTGTGTGGTTCCCGCGGGCCTGGCCTCTTTACGGGTTATGGCCCTTGCGTGCCTTGAATTA
CTTCCACCTGGCTGCAGTACGTGATTCTTGATCCCGAGCTTCGGGTTGGAAGTGGGTGGGAGAGTTCGAG
GCCTTGCGCTTAAGGAGCCCCTTCGCCTCGTGCTTGAGTTGAGGCCTGGCCTGGGCGCTGGGGCCGCCGC
GTGCGAATCTGGTGGCACCTTCGCGCCTGTCTCGCTGCTTTCGATAAGTCTCTAGCCATTTAAAATTTTT
GATGACCTGCTGCGACGCTTTTTTTCTGGCAAGATAGTCTTGTAAATGCGGGCCAAGATCTGCACACTGG
TATTTCGGTTTTTGGGGCCGCGGGCGGCGACGGGGCCCGTGCGTCCCAGCGCACATGTTCGGCGAGGCGG
GGCCTGCGAGCGCGGCCACCGAGAATCGGACGGGGGTAGTCTCAAGCTGGCCGGCCTGCTCTGGTGCCTG
GCCTCGCGCCGCCGTGTATCGCCCCGCCCTGGGCGGCAAGGCTGGCCCGGTCGGCACCAGTTGCGTGAGC
GGAAAGATGGCCGCTTCCCGGCCCTGCTGCAGGGAGCTCAAAATGGAGGACGCGGCGCTCGGGAGAGCGG
GCGGGTGAGTCACCCACACAAAGGAAAAGGGCCTTTCCGTCCTCAGCCGTCGCTTCATGTGACTCCACGG
AGTACCGGGCGCCGTCCAGGCACCTCGATTAGTTCTCGAGCTTTTGGAGTACGTCGTCTTTAGGTTGGGG
GGAGGGGTTTTATGCGATGGAGTTTCCCCACACTGAGTGGGTGGAGACTGAAGTTAGGCCAGCTTGGCAC
TTGATGTAATTCTCCTTGGAATTTGCCCTTTTTGAGTTTGGATCTTGGTTCATTCTCAAGCCTCAGACAG
TGGTTCAAAGTTTTTTTCTTCCATTTCAGGTGTCGTGAGGCTAGCACCGCCACCATGAGTGGCTGTAGAA
AGCGGTGTAAACGTGAAATACTGAAATTTGCCCAGTACCTTCTCAGACTATTAACAGGTTCTCTTCATAC
AGACAGCGTGGAAGATGAACTGGAGATGGCCACCGTCAGGCATCGGCCTGAAGCCCTTGAGCTTCTGGAA
GCCCAGAGCAAATTTACCAAGAAAGAGCTTCAGATCCTTTACAGAGGATTTAAGAATGAATGCCCCAGTG
GTGTTGTTAATGAAGAAACCTTCAAAGAGATTTACTCGCAGTTCTTTCCACAGGGAGACTCTACAACATA
TGCACATTTTCTGTTCAATGCATTTGATACAGACCACAATGGAGCTGTGAGTTTCGAGGATTTCATCAAA
GGTCTTTCCATTTTGCTCCGGGGGACAGTACAAGAAAAACTCAATTGGGCATTTAATCTGTATGACATAA
ATAAAGATGGCTACATCACTAAAGAGGAAATGCTTGATATAATGAAAGCAATATACGATATGATGGGTAA
ATGTACATATCCTGTCCTCAAAGAAGATGCTCCCAGACAACACGTTGAAACATTTTTTCAGAAAATGGAC
AAAAATAAAGATGGGGTTGTTACCATAGATGAGTTCATTGAAAGCTGCCAAAAAGATGAAAACATAATGC
GCTCCATGCAGCTCTTTGAAAATGTGATTTAGTAATGAACTAGTCCGTAACTTGAAAGTATTTCGATTTC
TTGGCTTTATATATCTTGTGGAAAGGACGACTCGCTCGCACTAGAATTAGTTACACGCGTTAAGTCGACA
ATCAACCTCTGGATTACAAAATTTGTGAAAGATTGACTGGTATTCTTAACTATGTTGCTCCTTTTACGCT
ATGTGGATACGCTGCTTTAATGCCTTTGTATCATGCTATTGCTTCCCGTATGGCTTTCATTTTCTCCTCC
TTGTATAAATCCTGGTTGCTGTCTCTTTATGAGGAGTTGTGGCCCGTTGTCAGGCAACGTGGCGTGGTGT
GCACTGTGTTTGCTGACGCAACCCCCACTGGTTGGGGCATTGCCACCACCTGTCAGCTCCTTTCCGGGAC
TTTCGCTTTCCCCCTCCCTATTGCCACGGCGGAACTCATCGCCGCCTGCCTTGCCCGCTGCTGGACAGGG
GCTCGGCTGTTGGGCACTGACAATTCCGTGGTGTTGTCGGGGAAATCATCGTCCTTTCCTTGGCTGCTCG
CCTGTGTTGCCACCTGGATTCTGCGCGGGACGTCCTTCTGCTACGTCCCTTCGGCCCTCAATCCAGCGGA
CCTTCCTTCCCGCGGCCTGCTGCCGGCTCTGCGGCCTCTTCCGCGTCTTCGCCTTCGCCCTCAGACGAGT
CGGATCTCCCTTTGGGCCGCCTCCCCGCGTCGACTTTAAGACCAATGACTTACAAGGCAGCTGTAGATCT
TAGCCACTTTTTAAAAGAAAAGGGGGGACTGGAAGGGCTAATTCACTCCCAACGAAGACAAGATCTGCTT
TTTGCTTGTACTGGGTCTCTCTGGTTAGACCAGATCTGAGCCTGGGAGCTCTCTGGCTAACTAGGGAACC
CACTGCTTAAGCCTCAATAAAGCTTGCCTTGAGTGCTTCAAGTAGTGTGTGCCCGTCTGTTGTGTGACTC
TGGTAACTAGAGATCCCTCAGACCCTTTTAGTCAGTGTGGAAAATCTCTAGCAGTACGTATAGTAGTTCA
TGTCATCTTATTATTCAGTATTTATAACTTGCAAAGAAATGAATATCAGAGAGTGAGAGGAACTTGTTTA
TTGCAGCTTATAATGGTTACAAATAAAGCAATAGCATCACAAATTTCACAAATAAAGCATTTTTTTCACT
GCATTCTAGTTGTGGTTTGTCCAAACTCATCAATGTATCTTATCATGTCTGGCTCTAGCTATCCCGCCCC
TAACTCCGCCCATCCCGCCCCTAACTCCGCCCAGTTCCGCCCATTCTCCGCCCCATGGCTGACTAATTTT
TTTTATTTATGCAGAGGCCGAGGCCGCCTCGGCCTCTGAGCTATTCCAGAAGTAGTGAGGAGGCTTTTTT
GGAGGCCTAGGGACGTACCCAATTCGCCCTATAGTGAGTCGTATTACGCGCGCTCACTGGCCGTCGTTTT
ACAACGTCGTGACTGGGAAAACCCTGGCGTTACCCAACTTAATCGCCTTGCAGCACATCCCCCTTTCGCC
AGCTGGCGTAATAGCGAAGAGGCCCGCACCGATCGCCCTTCCCAACAGTTGCGCAGCCTGAATGGCGAAT
GGG
[124 nt withheld, positions 6374-6497]
C
[91 nt withheld, positions 6499-6589]
A
[49 nt withheld, positions 6591-6639]
CCTTTGACGTTGGAGTCCACGTTCTTT
[37 nt withheld, positions 6667-6703]
ACCCTATCTCGGTCTATTCTTTTGATTTATAAGGGATTTTGCCGATTTCGGCCTATTGGTTAAAAAATGA
GCTGATTTAACAAAAATTTAACGCGAATTTTAACAAAATATTAACGCTTACAATTTAGGTGGCACTTTTC
GGGGAAATGTGCGCGGAACCCCTATTTGTTTATTTTTCTAAATACATTCAAATATGTATCCGCTCATGAG
ACAATAACCCTGATAAATGCTTCAATAATATTGAAAAAGGAAGAGTATGAGTATTCAACATTTCCGTGTC
GCCCTTATTCCCTTTTTTGCGGCATTTTGCCTTCCTGTTTTTGCTCACCCAGAAACGCTGGTGAAAGTAA
AAGATGCTGAAGATCAGTTGGGTGCACGAGTGGGTTACATCGAACTGGATCTCAACAGCGGTAAGATCCT
TGAGAGTTTTCGCCCCGAAGAACGTTTTCCAATGATGAGCACTTTTAAAGTTCTGCTATGTGGCGCGGTA
TTATCCCGTATTGACGCCGGGCAAGAGCAACTCGGTCGCCGCATACACTATTCTCAGAATGACTTGGTTG
AGTACTCACCAGTCACAGAAAAGCATCTTACGGATGGCATGACAGTAAGAGAATTATGCAGTGCTGCCAT
AACCATGAGTGATAACACTGCGGCCAACTTACTTCTGACAACGATCGGAGGACCGAAGGAGCTAACCGCT
TTTTTGCACAACATGGGGGATCATGTAACTCGCCTTGATCGTTGGGAACCGGAGCTGAATGAAGCCATAC
CAAACGACGAGCGTGACACCACGATGCCTGTAGCAATGGCAACAACGTTGCGCAAACTATTAACTGGCGA
ACTACTTACTCTAGCTTCCCGGCAACAATTAATAGACTGGATGGAGGCGGATAAAGTTGCAGGACCACTT
CTGCGCTCGGCCCTTCCGGCTGGCTGGTTTATTGCTGATAAATCTGGAGCCGGTGAGCGTGGGTCTCGCG
GTATCATTGCAGCACTGGGGCCAGATGGTAAGCCCTCCCGTATCGTAGTTATCTACACGACGGGGAGTCA
GGCAACTATGGATGAACGAAATAGACAGATCGCTGAGATAGGTGCCTCACTGATTAAGCATTGGTAACTG
TCAGACCAAGTTTACTCATATATACTTTAGATTGATTTAAAACTTCATTTTTAATTTAAAAGGATCTAGG
TGAAGATCCTTTTTGATAATCTCATGACCAAAATCCCTTAACGTGAGTTTTCGTTCCACTGAGCGTCAGA
CCCCGTAGAAAAGATCAAAGGATCTTCTTGAGATCCTTTTTTTCTGCGCGTAATCTGCTGCTTGCAAACA
AAAAAACCACCGCTACCAGCGGTGGTTTGTTTGCCGGATCAAGAGCTACCAACTCTTTTTCCGAAGGTAA
CTGGCTTCAGCAGAGCGCAGATACCAAATACTGTTCTTCTAGTGTAGCCGTAGTTAGGCCACCACTTCAA
GAACTCTGTAGCACCGCCTACATACCTCGCTCTGCTAATCCTGTTACCAGTGGCTGCTGCCAGTGGCGAT
AAGTCGTGTCTTACCGGGTTGGACTCAAGACGATAGTTACCGGATAAGGCGCAGCGGTCGGGCTGAACGG
GGGGTTCGTGCACACAGCCCAGCTTGGAGCGAACGACCTACACCGAACTGAGATACCTACAGCGTGAGCT
ATGAGAAAGCGCCACGCTTCCCGAAGGGAGAAAGGCGGACAGGTATCCGGTAAGCGGCAGGGTCGGAACA
GGAGAGCGCACGAGGGAGCTTCCAGGGGGAAACGCCTGGTATCTTTATAGTCCTGTCGGGTTTCGCCACC
TCTGACTTGAGCGTCGATTTTTGTGATGCTCGTCAGGGGGGCGGAGCCTATGGAAAAACGCCAGCAACGC
GGCCTTTTTACGGTTCCTGGCCTTTTGCTGGCCTTTTGCTCACATGTTCTTTCCTGCGTTATCCCCTGAT
TCTGTGGATAACCGTATTACCGCCTTTGAGTGAGCTGATACCGCTCGCCGCAGCCGAACGACCGAGCGCA
GCGAGTCAGTGAGCGAGGAAGCGGAAGAGCGCCCAATACGCAAACCGCCTCTCCCCGCGCGTTGGCCGAT
TCATTAATGCAGCTGGCACGACAGGTTTCCCGACTGGAAAGCGGGCAGTGAGCGCAACGCAATTAATGTG
AGTTAGCTCACTCATTAGGCACCCCAGGCTTTACACTTTATGCTTCCGGCTCGTATGTTGTGTGGAATTG
TGAGCGGATAACAATTTCACACAGGAAACAGCTATGACCATGATTACGCCAAGCGCGCAATTAACCCTCA
CTAAAGGGAACAAAAGCTGGAGCTGCAAGC
