>Addgene plasmid #142449 | TFORF0076 | depositor partial sequence | sequence record 279485 | Insert
ACCGCCACCATGAGTGGCTGTAGAAAGCGGTGTAAACGTGAAATACTGAAATTTGCCCAGTACCTTCTCA
GACTATTAACAGGTTCTCTTCATACAGACAGCGTGGAAGATGAACTGGAGATGGCCACCGTCAGGCATCG
GCCTGAAGCCCTTGAGCTTCTGGAAGCCCAGAGCAAATTTACCAAGAAAGAGCTTCAGATCCTTTACAGA
GGATTTAAGAATGAATGCCCCAGTGGTGTTGTTAATGAAGAAACCTTCAAAGAGATTTACTCGCAGTTCT
TTCCACAGGGAGACTCTACAACATATGCACATTTTCTGTTCAATGCATTTGATACAGACCACAATGGAGC
TGTGAGTTTCGAGGATTTCATCAAAGGTCTTTCCATTTTGCTCCGGGGGACAGTACAAGAAAAACTCAAT
TGGGCATTTAATCTGTATGACATAAATAAAGATGGCTACATCACTAAAGAGGAAATGCTTGATATAATGA
AAGCAATATACGATATGATGGGTAAATGTACATATCCTGTCCTCAAAGAAGATGCTCCCAGACAACACGT
TGAAACATTTTTTCAGAAAATGGACAAAAATAAAGATGGGGTTGTTACCATAGATGAGTTCATTGAAAGC
TGCCAAAAAGATGAAAACATAATGCGCTCCATGCAGCTCTTTGAAAATGTGATTTAGTAATGAACTAGTC
CGTAACTTGAAAGTATTTCGATTTCTTGGCTTTATATATCTTGTGGAAAGGACGACTCGCTCGCACTAGA
ATTAGTTAC
