>Addgene plasmid #142449 | TFORF0076 | depositor partial sequence | sequence record 279486 | Barcode
CTCGCTCGCACTAGAATTAGTTAC
